Addgene plasmid #202823: lentiCRISPRv2-sgRNAs-del-ZNF91-BFP
Purpose: Lentiviral vector modified to express two sgRNAs that delete exon 1 within the ZNF91 gene with EF-1apha for Cas9 and BFP expression
Depositing lab: Matthew Anderson. Depositing organization: Beth Israel Deaconess Medical Center. Publication: Hominoid SVA-lncRNA AK057321 targets human-specific SVA retrotransposons in SCN8A and CDK5RAP2 to initiate neuronal maturation. Nadler MJS, Chang W, Ozkaynak E, Huo Y, Nong Y, Boillot M, Johnson M, Moreno A, Matthew P Anderson. Commun Biol. 2023 Mar 30;6(1):347. doi: 10.1038/s42003-023-04683-8. PubMed 36997626.
Backbone
  Vector backbone: modified version of 98291
  Backbone size w/o insert (bp): 12789
  Total vector size (bp): 13651
  Modifications to backbone: This vector was modified from Addgene 98291. The hygromycin resistance gene was excised by digestion with PshAI and MluI. T2A and blue fluorescent protein (BFP) were inserted in frame after the MluI site. Two sgRNAs were then cloned in tandem, each with their U6 promoter into digested lentiCRISPRv2-BFP vector (KpnI and NheI) using NEBuilder HiFi DNA Assembly(NEB).
  Vector type: Mammalian Expression, Lentiviral
Growth in bacteria
  Bacterial resistance: Ampicillin, 100 μg/mL
  Growth temperature: 37°C
  Growth strain: NEB Stable
  Copy number: Unknown
Gene/Insert
  Gene/Insert name: two sgRNAs (each with a U6 promoter) to delete exon 1 within ZNF91 gene
  Species: H. sapiens (human)
  Promoter: U6 - two
  Cloning method: Restriction Enzyme; 5′ cloning site KpnI (not destroyed); 3′ cloning site NheI (not destroyed)
  Sequencing primers: 5′ whole plasmid sequencing; 3′ whole plasmid sequencing
Terms and licenses: Academic/Nonprofit Terms; Industry Terms: Not Available to Industry
Depositor comments: The sgRNAs used to delete exon 1 within the ZNF91 gene were reported in Haring et al, https://pubmed.ncbi.nlm.nih.gov/33722937/
How to cite: lentiCRISPRv2-sgRNAs-del-ZNF91-BFP was a gift from Matthew Anderson (Addgene plasmid # 202823 ; http://n2t.net/addgene:202823 ; RRID:Addgene_202823)
