[The description below was written by a language model from this plasmid's Addgene catalogue record and pLannotate feature annotations shown in this document.]
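Description:
lentiCRISPRv2-sgRNAs-del-ZNF91-BFP is a 13.65 kb all-in-one lentiviral CRISPR vector for mammalian cells, derived from a hygromycin-selectable lentiCRISPRv2 plasmid. It is propagated in E. coli through a high-copy ColE1/pUC-type origin with ampicillin resistance. The backbone outside the viral region also carries an f1 origin and an SV40/EM7-driven bleomycin/Zeocin resistance cassette. The transfer region has a third-generation layout. A CMV enhancer/promoter is fused to a truncated HIV-1 5' LTR and drives genomic RNA production in packaging cells. It is followed by the Ψ packaging signal, the RRE for Rev-dependent export, and the cPPT/CTS. The region closes with a WPRE and a self-inactivating ΔU3 3' LTR.

The payload consists of two tandem human U6 promoter cassettes, each followed by an S. pyogenes gRNA scaffold. They express a pair of guides against human ZNF91, and cutting at both sites is meant to excise exon 1 of the gene. Downstream, an EF-1α core promoter drives Cas9. According to the record, the hygromycin resistance gene was removed and replaced with an in-frame T2A and blue fluorescent protein. The feature table agrees, showing only a short HygR remnant immediately before TagBFP, although it does not annotate the T2A itself. Cas9 and BFP are thus produced from one transcript as separate proteins, so blue fluorescence marks transduced, Cas9-expressing cells in place of drug selection within the provirus. The depositor notes that the guide pair was reported previously. The vector is intended for generating ZNF91 exon 1 deletions in human cells by lentiviral delivery.
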