Features (pLannotate 1.2.2; 38 found; start..end, strand, type, name):
    154..175     +  promoter       SV40 promoter (fragment): SV40 enhancer and early promoter
    196..624     +  rep_origin     f1 ori (sequence partly withheld): f1 bacteriophage origin of replication; arrow indicates direction of (+) strand synthesis
    638..967     +  promoter       SV40 promoter: SV40 enhancer and early promoter
   1015..1062    +  promoter       EM7 promoter: synthetic bacterial promoter&nbsp
   1081..1455    +  CDS            BleoR: antibiotic-binding protein; Sh ble from Streptoalloteichus hindustanus; confers resistance to bleomycin, phleomycin, and Zeocin™
   1465..1590    +  CDS            ble (fragment): BLE_KLEPN - Experimental evidence at protein level: Swiss-Prot protein existence level 1. Binding protein with a strong affinity to the bleomycin family of antibiotics. Binds to CL990; an antimitotic-antibiotic compound. From Klebsiella pneumoniae.
   1585..1706    +  polyA_signal   SV40 poly(A) signal: SV40 polyadenylation signal
   1777..1799    -  protein_bind   lac operator (fragment): The lac repressor binds to the lac operator to inhibit transcription in E. coli. This inhibition can be relieved by adding lactose or isopropyl-β-D-thiogalactopyranoside (IPTG). lac repressor encoded by lacI
   1803..1833    -  promoter       lac promoter: promoter for the E. coli lac operon
   1848..1869    -  protein_bind   CAP binding site: CAP binding activates transcription in the presence of cAMP. E. coli catabolite activator protein
   1882..1974    -  CDS            lacI (fragment): lac repressor; lacI; The lac repressor binds to the lac operator to inhibit transcription in E. coli. This inhibition can be relieved by adding lactose or isopropyl-β-D-thiogalactopyranoside (IPTG).
   2157..2745    -  rep_origin     ori: high-copy-number ColE1/pMB1/pBR322/pUC origin of replication
   2916..3776    -  CDS            AmpR: β-lactamase; bla; confers resistance to ampicillin, carbenicillin, and related antibiotics
   3777..3881    -  promoter       AmpR promoter: bla
   3940..3992    -  misc_feature   bom (fragment): basis of mobility region from pBR322
   4151..4530    +  enhancer       CMV enhancer: human cytomegalovirus immediate early enhancer
   4531..4730    +  promoter       CMV promoter: human cytomegalovirus (CMV) immediate early promoter
   4748..4928    +  LTR            5' LTR (truncated): truncated 5' long terminal repeat (LTR) from HIV-1
   4975..5100    +  misc_feature   HIV-1 Ψ: packaging signal of human immunodeficiency virus type 1
   5084..5447    +  CDS            HIV-1 gag (fragment): gag protein from human immunodeficiency virus 1; gag
   5593..5826    +  misc_feature   RRE: The Rev response element (RRE) of HIV-1 allows for Rev-dependent mRNA export from the nucleus to the cytoplasm.
   6203..6303    +  CDS            Rev (fragment): human immunodeficiency virus 1 (HIV-1) Rev protein; rev; enhances nuclear export of unspliced and incompletely spliced viral mRNAs
   6353..6470    +  misc_feature   cPPT/CTS: central polypurine tract and central termination sequence of HIV-1
   6573..6813    +  promoter       U6 promoter: RNA polymerase III promoter for human U6 snRNA
   6843..6918    +  misc_RNA       gRNA scaffold: guide RNA scaffold for the Streptococcus pyogenes CRISPR/Cas9 system
   6936..6954    +  CDS            small t antigen (fragment): SV40 (simian virus 40) small t antigen
   6961..6995    +  promoter       EF-1α promoter (fragment): strong constitutive promoter for human elongation factor EF-1α
   7002..7242    +  promoter       U6 promoter: RNA polymerase III promoter for human U6 snRNA
   7272..7347    +  misc_RNA       gRNA scaffold: guide RNA scaffold for the Streptococcus pyogenes CRISPR/Cas9 system
   7386..7404    +  CDS            small t antigen (fragment): SV40 (simian virus 40) small t antigen
   7430..7641    +  promoter       EF-1α core promoter: core promoter for human elongation factor EF-1α
   7666..11769   +  CDS            Cas9: Cas9 (Csn1) endonuclease from the Streptococcus pyogenes Type II CRISPR/Cas system generates RNA-guided double strand breaks in DNA
  11907..11937   +  CDS            HygR (fragment): aminoglycoside phosphotransferase from E. coli; aph(4)-Ia; confers resistance to hygromycin
  11938..12636   +  CDS            TagBFP: monomeric blue fluorescent protein mammalian codon-optimized
  12652..13240   +  misc_feature   WPRE: woodchuck hepatitis virus posttranscriptional regulatory element
  13291..13310   +  misc_feature   cPPT/CTS (fragment): central polypurine tract and central termination sequence of HIV-1
  13312..13545   +  LTR            3' LTR (ΔU3): self-inactivating 3' long terminal repeat (LTR) from HIV-1
  13577..150     +  polyA_signal   bGH poly(A) signal (across the origin): bovine growth hormone polyadenylation signal
>Addgene plasmid #202823 | lentiCRISPRv2-sgRNAs-del-ZNF91-BFP | addgene full sequence | sequence record 399643 | Addgene NGS Result
CCACTGTCCTTTCCTAATAAAATGAGGAAATTGCATCGCATTGTCTGAGTAGGTGTCATTCTATTCTGGG
GGGTGGGGTGGGGCAGGACAGCAAGGGGGAGGATTGGGAAGACAATAGCAGGCATGCTGGGGATGCGGTG
GGCTCTATGGCTTCTGAGGCGGAAAGAACCAGCTGGGGCTCTAGGGGGTATCCCC
[124 nt withheld, positions 196-319]
C
[91 nt withheld, positions 321-411]
A
[49 nt withheld, positions 413-461]
CCTTTGACGTTGGAGTCCACGTTCTTT
[37 nt withheld, positions 489-525]
ACCCTATCTCGGTCTATTCTTTTGATTTATAAGGGATTTTGCCGATTTCGGCCTATTGGTTAAAAAATGA
GCTGATTTAACAAAAATTTAACGCGAATTAATTCTGTGGAATGTGTGTCAGTTAGGGTGTGGAAAGTCCC
CAGGCTCCCCAGCAGGCAGAAGTATGCAAAGCATGCATCTCAATTAGTCAGCAACCAGGTGTGGAAAGTC
CCCAGGCTCCCCAGCAGGCAGAAGTATGCAAAGCATGCATCTCAATTAGTCAGCAACCATAGTCCCGCCC
CTAACTCCGCCCATCCCGCCCCTAACTCCGCCCAGTTCCGCCCATTCTCCGCCCCATGGCTGACTAATTT
TTTTTATTTATGCAGAGGCCGAGGCCGCCTCTGCCTCTGAGCTATTCCAGAAGTAGTGAGGAGGCTTTTT
TGGAGGCCTAGGCTTTTGCAAAAAGCTCCCGGGAGCTTGTATATCCATTTTCGGATCTGATCAGCACGTG
TTGACAATTAATCATCGGCATAGTATATCGGCATAGTATAATACGACAAGGTGAGGAACTAAACCATGGC
CAAGTTGACCAGTGCCGTTCCGGTGCTCACCGCGCGCGACGTCGCCGGAGCGGTCGAGTTCTGGACCGAC
CGGCTCGGGTTCTCCCGGGACTTCGTGGAGGACGACTTCGCCGGTGTGGTCCGGGACGACGTGACCCTGT
TCATCAGCGCGGTCCAGGACCAGGTGGTGCCGGACAACACCCTGGCCTGGGTGTGGGTGCGCGGCCTGGA
CGAGCTGTACGCCGAGTGGTCGGAGGTCGTGTCCACGAACTTCCGGGACGCCTCCGGGCCGGCCATGACC
GAGATCGGCGAGCAGCCGTGGGGGCGGGAGTTCGCCCTGCGCGACCCGGCCGGCAACTGCGTGCACTTCG
TGGCCGAGGAGCAGGACTGACACGTGCTACGAGATTTCGATTCCACCGCCGCCTTCTATGAAAGGTTGGG
CTTCGGAATCGTTTTCCGGGACGCCGGCTGGATGATCCTCCAGCGCGGGGATCTCATGCTGGAGTTCTTC
GCCCACCCCAACTTGTTTATTGCAGCTTATAATGGTTACAAATAAAGCAATAGCATCACAAATTTCACAA
ATAAAGCATTTTTTTCACTGCATTCTAGTTGTGGTTTGTCCAAACTCATCAATGTATCTTATCATGTCTG
TATACCGTCGACCTCTAGCTAGAGCTTGGCGTAATCATGGTCATAGCTGTTTCCTGTGTGAAATTGTTAT
CCGCTCACAATTCCACACAACATACGAGCCGGAAGCATAAAGTGTAAAGCCTGGGGTGCCTAATGAGTGA
GCTAACTCACATTAATTGCGTTGCGCTCACTGCCCGCTTTCCAGTCGGGAAACCTGTCGTGCCAGCTGCA
TTAATGAATCGGCCAACGCGCGGGGAGAGGCGGTTTGCGTATTGGGCGCTCTTCCGCTTCCTCGCTCACT
GACTCGCTGCGCTCGGTCGTTCGGCTGCGGCGAGCGGTATCAGCTCACTCAAAGGCGGTAATACGGTTAT
CCACAGAATCAGGGGATAACGCAGGAAAGAACATGTGAGCAAAAGGCCAGCAAAAGGCCAGGAACCGTAA
AAAGGCCGCGTTGCTGGCGTTTTTCCATAGGCTCCGCCCCCCTGACGAGCATCACAAAAATCGACGCTCA
AGTCAGAGGTGGCGAAACCCGACAGGACTATAAAGATACCAGGCGTTTCCCCCTGGAAGCTCCCTCGTGC
GCTCTCCTGTTCCGACCCTGCCGCTTACCGGATACCTGTCCGCCTTTCTCCCTTCGGGAAGCGTGGCGCT
TTCTCATAGCTCACGCTGTAGGTATCTCAGTTCGGTGTAGGTCGTTCGCTCCAAGCTGGGCTGTGTGCAC
GAACCCCCCGTTCAGCCCGACCGCTGCGCCTTATCCGGTAACTATCGTCTTGAGTCCAACCCGGTAAGAC
ACGACTTATCGCCACTGGCAGCAGCCACTGGTAACAGGATTAGCAGAGCGAGGTATGTAGGCGGTGCTAC
AGAGTTCTTGAAGTGGTGGCCTAACTACGGCTACACTAGAAGAACAGTATTTGGTATCTGCGCTCTGCTG
AAGCCAGTTACCTTCGGAAAAAGAGTTGGTAGCTCTTGATCCGGCAAACAAACCACCGCTGGTAGCGGTG
GTTTTTTTGTTTGCAAGCAGCAGATTACGCGCAGAAAAAAAGGATCTCAAGAAGATCCTTTGATCTTTTC
TACGGGGTCTGACGCTCAGTGGAACGAAAACTCACGTTAAGGGATTTTGGTCATGAGATTATCAAAAAGG
ATCTTCACCTAGATCCTTTTAAATTAAAAATGAAGTTTTAAATCAATCTAAAGTATATATGAGTAAACTT
GGTCTGACAGTTACCAATGCTTAATCAGTGAGGCACCTATCTCAGCGATCTGTCTATTTCGTTCATCCAT
AGTTGCCTGACTCCCCGTCGTGTAGATAACTACGATACGGGAGGGCTTACCATCTGGCCCCAGTGCTGCA
ATGATACCGCGAGACCCACGCTCACCGGCTCCAGATTTATCAGCAATAAACCAGCCAGCCGGAAGGGCCG
AGCGCAGAAGTGGTCCTGCAACTTTATCCGCCTCCATCCAGTCTATTAATTGTTGCCGGGAAGCTAGAGT
AAGTAGTTCGCCAGTTAATAGTTTGCGCAACGTTGTTGCCATTGCTACAGGCATCGTGGTGTCACGCTCG
TCGTTTGGTATGGCTTCATTCAGCTCCGGTTCCCAACGATCAAGGCGAGTTACATGATCCCCCATGTTGT
GCAAAAAAGCGGTTAGCTCCTTCGGTCCTCCGATCGTTGTCAGAAGTAAGTTGGCCGCAGTGTTATCACT
CATGGTTATGGCAGCACTGCATAATTCTCTTACTGTCATGCCATCCGTAAGATGCTTTTCTGTGACTGGT
GAGTACTCAACCAAGTCATTCTGAGAATAGTGTATGCGGCGACCGAGTTGCTCTTGCCCGGCGTCAATAC
GGGATAATACCGCGCCACATAGCAGAACTTTAAAAGTGCTCATCATTGGAAAACGTTCTTCGGGGCGAAA
ACTCTCAAGGATCTTACCGCTGTTGAGATCCAGTTCGATGTAACCCACTCGTGCACCCAACTGATCTTCA
GCATCTTTTACTTTCACCAGCGTTTCTGGGTGAGCAAAAACAGGAAGGCAAAATGCCGCAAAAAAGGGAA
TAAGGGCGACACGGAAATGTTGAATACTCATACTCTTCCTTTTTCAATATTATTGAAGCATTTATCAGGG
TTATTGTCTCATGAGCGGATACATATTTGAATGTATTTAGAAAAATAAACAAATAGGGGTTCCGCGCACA
TTTCCCCGAAAAGTGCCACCTGACGTCGACGGATCGGGAGATCTCCCGATCCCCTATGGTGCACTCTCAG
TACAATCTGCTCTGATGCCGCATAGTTAAGCCAGTATCTGCTCCCTGCTTGTGTGTTGGAGGTCGCTGAG
TAGTGCGCGAGCAAAATTTAAGCTACAACAAGGCAAGGCTTGACCGACAATTGCATGAAGAATCTGCTTA
GGGTTAGGCGTTTTGCGCTGCTTCGCGATGTACGGGCCAGATATACGCGCGCGTTGACATTGATTATTGA
CTAGTTATTAATAGTAATCAATTACGGGGTCATTAGTTCATAGCCCATATATGGAGTTCCGCGTTACATA
ACTTACGGTAAATGGCCCGCCTGGCTGACCGCCCAACGACCCCCGCCCATTGACGTCAATAATGACGTAT
GTTCCCATAGTAACGCCAATAGGGACTTTCCATTGACGTCAATGGGTGGAGTATTTACGGTAAACTGCCC
ACTTGGCAGTACATCAAGTGTATCATATGCCAAGTACGCCCCCTATTGACGTCAATGACGGTAAATGGCC
CGCCTGGCATTATGCCCAGTACATGACCTTATGGGACTTTCCTACTTGGCAGTACATCTACGTATTAGTC
ATCGCTATTACCATGGTGATGCGGTTTTGGCAGTACATCAATGGGCGTGGATAGCGGTTTGACTCACGGG
GATTTCCAAGTCTCCACCCCATTGACGTCAATGGGAGTTTGTTTTGGCACCAAAATCAACGGGACTTTCC
AAAATGTCGTAACAACTCCGCCCCATTGACGCAAATGGGCGGTAGGCGTGTACGGTGGGAGGTCTATATA
AGCAGCGCGTTTTGCCTGTACTGGGTCTCTCTGGTTAGACCAGATCTGAGCCTGGGAGCTCTCTGGCTAA
CTAGGGAACCCACTGCTTAAGCCTCAATAAAGCTTGCCTTGAGTGCTTCAAGTAGTGTGTGCCCGTCTGT
TGTGTGACTCTGGTAACTAGAGATCCCTCAGACCCTTTTAGTCAGTGTGGAAAATCTCTAGCAGTGGCGC
CCGAACAGGGACTTGAAAGCGAAAGGGAAACCAGAGGAGCTCTCTCGACGCAGGACTCGGCTTGCTGAAG
CGCGCACGGCAAGAGGCGAGGGGCGGCGACTGGTGAGTACGCCAAAAATTTTGACTAGCGGAGGCTAGAA
GGAGAGAGATGGGTGCGAGAGCGTCAGTATTAAGCGGGGGAGAATTAGATCGCGATGGGAAAAAATTCGG
TTAAGGCCAGGGGGAAAGAAAAAATATAAATTAAAACATATAGTATGGGCAAGCAGGGAGCTAGAACGAT
TCGCAGTTAATCCTGGCCTGTTAGAAACATCAGAAGGCTGTAGACAAATACTGGGACAGCTACAACCATC
CCTTCAGACAGGATCAGAAGAACTTAGATCATTATATAATACAGTAGCAACCCTCTATTGTGTGCATCAA
AGGATAGAGATAAAAGACACCAAGGAAGCTTTAGACAAGATAGAGGAAGAGCAAAACAAAAGTAAGACCA
CCGCACAGCAAGCGGCCGCTGATCTTCAGACCTGGAGGAGGAGATATGAGGGACAATTGGAGAAGTGAAT
TATATAAATATAAAGTAGTAAAAATTGAACCATTAGGAGTAGCACCCACCAAGGCAAAGAGAAGAGTGGT
GCAGAGAGAAAAAAGAGCAGTGGGAATAGGAGCTTTGTTCCTTGGGTTCTTGGGAGCAGCAGGAAGCACT
ATGGGCGCAGCGTCAATGACGCTGACGGTACAGGCCAGACAATTATTGTCTGGTATAGTGCAGCAGCAGA
ACAATTTGCTGAGGGCTATTGAGGCGCAACAGCATCTGTTGCAACTCACAGTCTGGGGCATCAAGCAGCT
CCAGGCAAGAATCCTGGCTGTGGAAAGATACCTAAAGGATCAACAGCTCCTGGGGATTTGGGGTTGCTCT
GGAAAACTCATTTGCACCACTGCTGTGCCTTGGAATGCTAGTTGGAGTAATAAATCTCTGGAACAGATTT
GGAATCACACGACCTGGATGGAGTGGGACAGAGAAATTAACAATTACACAAGCTTAATACACTCCTTAAT
TGAAGAATCGCAAAACCAGCAAGAAAAGAATGAACAAGAATTATTGGAATTAGATAAATGGGCAAGTTTG
TGGAATTGGTTTAACATAACAAATTGGCTGTGGTATATAAAATTATTCATAATGATAGTAGGAGGCTTGG
TAGGTTTAAGAATAGTTTTTGCTGTACTTTCTATAGTGAATAGAGTTAGGCAGGGATATTCACCATTATC
GTTTCAGACCCACCTCCCAACCCCGAGGGGACCCGACAGGCCCGAAGGAATAGAAGAAGAAGGTGGAGAG
AGAGACAGAGACAGATCCATTCGATTAGTGAACGGATCGGCACTGCGTGCGCCAATTCTGCAGACAAATG
GCAGTATTCATCCACAATTTTAAAAGAAAAGGGGGGATTGGGGGGTACAGTGCAGGGGAAAGAATAGTAG
ACATAATAGCAACAGACATACAAACTAAAGAATTACAAAAACAAATTACAAAAATTCAAAATTTTCGGGT
TTATTACAGGGACAGCAGAGATCCAGTTTGGTTAATTAAGGTACCTTCGGGTTTATTACAGGGACAGCAG
AGATCCAGTTTGGTTAATTAAGGTACCGAGGGCCTATTTCCCATGATTCCTTCATATTTGCATATACGAT
ACAAGGCTGTTAGAGAGATAATTAGAATTAATTTGACTGTAAACACAAAGATATTAGTACAAAATACGTG
ACGTAGAAAGTAATAATTTCTTGGGTAGTTTGCAGTTTTAAAATTATGTTTTAAAATGGACTATCATATG
CTTACCGTAACTTGAAAGTATTTCGATTTCTTGGCTTTATATATCTTGTGGAAAGGACGAAACACCGACG
TCCCGAGAGAGGGAACGGTTTTAGAGCTAGAAATAGCAAGTTAAAATAAGGCTAGTCCGTTATCAACTTG
AAAAAGTGGCACCGAGTCGGTGCTTTTTTGAATTCGCTAGCTAGGTCTTGAAAGGAGTGGGAATTGGCTC
CGGTGCCCGTCAGTGGGCAGAGCGCACATCCTCGAGGAGGGCCTATTTCCCATGATTCCTTCATATTTGC
ATATACGATACAAGGCTGTTAGAGAGATAATTAGAATTAATTTGACTGTAAACACAAAGATATTAGTACA
AAATACGTGACGTAGAAAGTAATAATTTCTTGGGTAGTTTGCAGTTTTAAAATTATGTTTTAAAATGGAC
TATCATATGCTTACCGTAACTTGAAAGTATTTCGATTTCTTGGCTTTATATATCTTGTGGAAAGGACGAA
ACACCGTCGAGACCTGGAAACTCCGGGTTTTAGAGCTAGAAATAGCAAGTTAAAATAAGGCTAGTCCGTT
ATCAACTTGAAAAAGTGGCACCGAGTCGGTGCTTTTTTGAATTCGCTAGCTAGGTCTTGAAAGGAGCTAG
CTAGGTCTTGAAAGGAGTGGGAATTGGCTCCGGTGCCCGTCAGTGGGCAGAGCGCACATCGCCCACAGTC
CCCGAGAAGTTGGGGGGAGGGGTCGGCAATTGATCCGGTGCCTAGAGAAGGTGGCGCGGGGTAAACTGGG
AAAGTGATGTCGTGTACTGGCTCCGCCTTTTTCCCGAGGGTGGGGGAGAACCGTATATAAGTGCAGTAGT
CGCCGTGAACGTTCTTTTTCGCAACGGGTTTGCCGCCAGAACACAGGACCGGTTCTAGAGCGCTGCCACC
ATGGACAAGAAGTACAGCATCGGCCTGGACATCGGCACCAACTCTGTGGGCTGGGCCGTGATCACCGACG
AGTACAAGGTGCCCAGCAAGAAATTCAAGGTGCTGGGCAACACCGACCGGCACAGCATCAAGAAGAACCT
GATCGGAGCCCTGCTGTTCGACAGCGGCGAAACAGCCGAGGCCACCCGGCTGAAGAGAACCGCCAGAAGA
AGATACACCAGACGGAAGAACCGGATCTGCTATCTGCAAGAGATCTTCAGCAACGAGATGGCCAAGGTGG
ACGACAGCTTCTTCCACAGACTGGAAGAGTCCTTCCTGGTGGAAGAGGATAAGAAGCACGAGCGGCACCC
CATCTTCGGCAACATCGTGGACGAGGTGGCCTACCACGAGAAGTACCCCACCATCTACCACCTGAGAAAG
AAACTGGTGGACAGCACCGACAAGGCCGACCTGCGGCTGATCTATCTGGCCCTGGCCCACATGATCAAGT
TCCGGGGCCACTTCCTGATCGAGGGCGACCTGAACCCCGACAACAGCGACGTGGACAAGCTGTTCATCCA
GCTGGTGCAGACCTACAACCAGCTGTTCGAGGAAAACCCCATCAACGCCAGCGGCGTGGACGCCAAGGCC
ATCCTGTCTGCCAGACTGAGCAAGAGCAGACGGCTGGAAAATCTGATCGCCCAGCTGCCCGGCGAGAAGA
AGAATGGCCTGTTCGGAAACCTGATTGCCCTGAGCCTGGGCCTGACCCCCAACTTCAAGAGCAACTTCGA
CCTGGCCGAGGATGCCAAACTGCAGCTGAGCAAGGACACCTACGACGACGACCTGGACAACCTGCTGGCC
CAGATCGGCGACCAGTACGCCGACCTGTTTCTGGCCGCCAAGAACCTGTCCGACGCCATCCTGCTGAGCG
ACATCCTGAGAGTGAACACCGAGATCACCAAGGCCCCCCTGAGCGCCTCTATGATCAAGAGATACGACGA
GCACCACCAGGACCTGACCCTGCTGAAAGCTCTCGTGCGGCAGCAGCTGCCTGAGAAGTACAAAGAGATT
TTCTTCGACCAGAGCAAGAACGGCTACGCCGGCTACATTGACGGCGGAGCCAGCCAGGAAGAGTTCTACA
AGTTCATCAAGCCCATCCTGGAAAAGATGGACGGCACCGAGGAACTGCTCGTGAAGCTGAACAGAGAGGA
CCTGCTGCGGAAGCAGCGGACCTTCGACAACGGCAGCATCCCCCACCAGATCCACCTGGGAGAGCTGCAC
GCCATTCTGCGGCGGCAGGAAGATTTTTACCCATTCCTGAAGGACAACCGGGAAAAGATCGAGAAGATCC
TGACCTTCCGCATCCCCTACTACGTGGGCCCTCTGGCCAGGGGAAACAGCAGATTCGCCTGGATGACCAG
AAAGAGCGAGGAAACCATCACCCCCTGGAACTTCGAGGAAGTGGTGGACAAGGGCGCTTCCGCCCAGAGC
TTCATCGAGCGGATGACCAACTTCGATAAGAACCTGCCCAACGAGAAGGTGCTGCCCAAGCACAGCCTGC
TGTACGAGTACTTCACCGTGTATAACGAGCTGACCAAAGTGAAATACGTGACCGAGGGAATGAGAAAGCC
CGCCTTCCTGAGCGGCGAGCAGAAAAAGGCCATCGTGGACCTGCTGTTCAAGACCAACCGGAAAGTGACC
GTGAAGCAGCTGAAAGAGGACTACTTCAAGAAAATCGAGTGCTTCGACTCCGTGGAAATCTCCGGCGTGG
AAGATCGGTTCAACGCCTCCCTGGGCACATACCACGATCTGCTGAAAATTATCAAGGACAAGGACTTCCT
GGACAATGAGGAAAACGAGGACATTCTGGAAGATATCGTGCTGACCCTGACACTGTTTGAGGACAGAGAG
ATGATCGAGGAACGGCTGAAAACCTATGCCCACCTGTTCGACGACAAAGTGATGAAGCAGCTGAAGCGGC
GGAGATACACCGGCTGGGGCAGGCTGAGCCGGAAGCTGATCAACGGCATCCGGGACAAGCAGTCCGGCAA
GACAATCCTGGATTTCCTGAAGTCCGACGGCTTCGCCAACAGAAACTTCATGCAGCTGATCCACGACGAC
AGCCTGACCTTTAAAGAGGACATCCAGAAAGCCCAGGTGTCCGGCCAGGGCGATAGCCTGCACGAGCACA
TTGCCAATCTGGCCGGCAGCCCCGCCATTAAGAAGGGCATCCTGCAGACAGTGAAGGTGGTGGACGAGCT
CGTGAAAGTGATGGGCCGGCACAAGCCCGAGAACATCGTGATCGAAATGGCCAGAGAGAACCAGACCACC
CAGAAGGGACAGAAGAACAGCCGCGAGAGAATGAAGCGGATCGAAGAGGGCATCAAAGAGCTGGGCAGCC
AGATCCTGAAAGAACACCCCGTGGAAAACACCCAGCTGCAGAACGAGAAGCTGTACCTGTACTACCTGCA
GAATGGGCGGGATATGTACGTGGACCAGGAACTGGACATCAACCGGCTGTCCGACTACGATGTGGACCAT
ATCGTGCCTCAGAGCTTTCTGAAGGACGACTCCATCGACAACAAGGTGCTGACCAGAAGCGACAAGAACC
GGGGCAAGAGCGACAACGTGCCCTCCGAAGAGGTCGTGAAGAAGATGAAGAACTACTGGCGGCAGCTGCT
GAACGCCAAGCTGATTACCCAGAGAAAGTTCGACAATCTGACCAAGGCCGAGAGAGGCGGCCTGAGCGAA
CTGGATAAGGCCGGCTTCATCAAGAGACAGCTGGTGGAAACCCGGCAGATCACAAAGCACGTGGCACAGA
TCCTGGACTCCCGGATGAACACTAAGTACGACGAGAATGACAAGCTGATCCGGGAAGTGAAAGTGATCAC
CCTGAAGTCCAAGCTGGTGTCCGATTTCCGGAAGGATTTCCAGTTTTACAAAGTGCGCGAGATCAACAAC
TACCACCACGCCCACGACGCCTACCTGAACGCCGTCGTGGGAACCGCCCTGATCAAAAAGTACCCTAAGC
TGGAAAGCGAGTTCGTGTACGGCGACTACAAGGTGTACGACGTGCGGAAGATGATCGCCAAGAGCGAGCA
GGAAATCGGCAAGGCTACCGCCAAGTACTTCTTCTACAGCAACATCATGAACTTTTTCAAGACCGAGATT
ACCCTGGCCAACGGCGAGATCCGGAAGCGGCCTCTGATCGAGACAAACGGCGAAACCGGGGAGATCGTGT
GGGATAAGGGCCGGGATTTTGCCACCGTGCGGAAAGTGCTGAGCATGCCCCAAGTGAATATCGTGAAAAA
GACCGAGGTGCAGACAGGCGGCTTCAGCAAAGAGTCTATCCTGCCCAAGAGGAACAGCGATAAGCTGATC
GCCAGAAAGAAGGACTGGGACCCTAAGAAGTACGGCGGCTTCGACAGCCCCACCGTGGCCTATTCTGTGC
TGGTGGTGGCCAAAGTGGAAAAGGGCAAGTCCAAGAAACTGAAGAGTGTGAAAGAGCTGCTGGGGATCAC
CATCATGGAAAGAAGCAGCTTCGAGAAGAATCCCATCGACTTTCTGGAAGCCAAGGGCTACAAAGAAGTG
AAAAAGGACCTGATCATCAAGCTGCCTAAGTACTCCCTGTTCGAGCTGGAAAACGGCCGGAAGAGAATGC
TGGCCTCTGCCGGCGAACTGCAGAAGGGAAACGAACTGGCCCTGCCCTCCAAATATGTGAACTTCCTGTA
CCTGGCCAGCCACTATGAGAAGCTGAAGGGCTCCCCCGAGGATAATGAGCAGAAACAGCTGTTTGTGGAA
CAGCACAAGCACTACCTGGACGAGATCATCGAGCAGATCAGCGAGTTCTCCAAGAGAGTGATCCTGGCCG
ACGCTAATCTGGACAAAGTGCTGTCCGCCTACAACAAGCACCGGGATAAGCCCATCAGAGAGCAGGCCGA
GAATATCATCCACCTGTTTACCCTGACCAATCTGGGAGCCCCTGCCGCCTTCAAGTACTTTGACACCACC
ATCGACCGGAAGAGGTACACCAGCACCAAAGAGGTGCTGGACGCCACCCTGATCCACCAGAGCATCACCG
GCCTGTACGAGACACGGATCGACCTGTCTCAGCTGGGAGGCGACAAGCGACCTGCCGCCACAAAGAAGGC
TGGACAGGCTAAGAAGAAGAAAGATTACAAAGACGATGACGATAAGGGATCCGGCGCAACAAACTTCTCT
CTGCTGAAACAAGCCGGAGATGTCGAAGAGAATCCTGGACCGAAAAAGCCTGAACTCACCGCGACGTCTG
TCAGCGAGCTGATTAAGGAGAACATGCACATGAAGCTGTACATGGAGGGCACCGTGGACAACCATCACTT
CAAGTGCACATCCGAGGGCGAAGGCAAGCCCTACGAGGGCACCCAGACCATGAGAATCAAGGTGGTCGAG
GGCGGCCCTCTCCCCTTCGCCTTCGACATCCTGGCTACTAGCTTCCTCTACGGCAGCAAGACCTTCATCA
ACCACACCCAGGGCATCCCCGACTTCTTCAAGCAGTCCTTCCCTGAGGGCTTCACATGGGAGAGAGTCAC
CACATACGAAGACGGGGGCGTGCTGACCGCTACCCAGGACACCAGCCTCCAGGACGGCTGCCTCATCTAC
AACGTCAAGATCAGAGGGGTGAACTTCACATCCAACGGCCCTGTGATGCAGAAGAAAACACTCGGCTGGG
AGGCCTTCACCGAGACGCTGTACCCCGCTGACGGCGGCCTGGAAGGCAGAAACGACATGGCCCTGAAGCT
CGTGGGCGGGAGCCATCTGATCGCAAACATCAAGACCACATATAGATCCAAGAAACCCGCTAAGAACCTC
AAGATGCCTGGCGTCTACTATGTGGACTACAGACTGGAAAGAATCAAGGAGGCCAACAACGAGACCTACG
TCGAGCAGCACGAGGTGGCAGTGGCCAGATACTGCGACCTCCCTAGCAAACTGGGGCACAAGCTTAATTA
AACGCGTTAAGTCGACAATCAACCTCTGGATTACAAAATTTGTGAAAGATTGACTGGTATTCTTAACTAT
GTTGCTCCTTTTACGCTATGTGGATACGCTGCTTTAATGCCTTTGTATCATGCTATTGCTTCCCGTATGG
CTTTCATTTTCTCCTCCTTGTATAAATCCTGGTTGCTGTCTCTTTATGAGGAGTTGTGGCCCGTTGTCAG
GCAACGTGGCGTGGTGTGCACTGTGTTTGCTGACGCAACCCCCACTGGTTGGGGCATTGCCACCACCTGT
CAGCTCCTTTCCGGGACTTTCGCTTTCCCCCTCCCTATTGCCACGGCGGAACTCATCGCCGCCTGCCTTG
CCCGCTGCTGGACAGGGGCTCGGCTGTTGGGCACTGACAATTCCGTGGTGTTGTCGGGGAAATCATCGTC
CTTTCCTTGGCTGCTCGCCTGTGTTGCCACCTGGATTCTGCGCGGGACGTCCTTCTGCTACGTCCCTTCG
GCCCTCAATCCAGCGGACCTTCCTTCCCGCGGCCTGCTGCCGGCTCTGCGGCCTCTTCCGCGTCTTCGCC
TTCGCCCTCAGACGAGTCGGATCTCCCTTTGGGCCGCCTCCCCGCGTCGACTTTAAGACCAATGACTTAC
AAGGCAGCTGTAGATCTTAGCCACTTTTTAAAAGAAAAGGGGGGACTGGAAGGGCTAATTCACTCCCAAC
GAAGACAAGATCTGCTTTTTGCTTGTACTGGGTCTCTCTGGTTAGACCAGATCTGAGCCTGGGAGCTCTC
TGGCTAACTAGGGAACCCACTGCTTAAGCCTCAATAAAGCTTGCCTTGAGTGCTTCAAGTAGTGTGTGCC
CGTCTGTTGTGTGACTCTGGTAACTAGAGATCCCTCAGACCCTTTTAGTCAGTGTGGAAAATCTCTAGCA
GGGCCCGTTTAAACCCGCTGATCAGCCTCGACTGTGCCTTCTAGTTGCCAGCCATCTGTTGTTTGCCCCT
CCCCCGTGCCTTCCTTGACCCTGGAAGGTGCCACTC
